Addgene plasmid #176126: pLV-SspB-HaloTag-TRIO-DHPH1
Purpose: Heterodimerization with iLID, Rac1 and RhoG activation
Depositing lab: Dorus Gadella. Depositing organization: University of Amsterdam.
Backbone
  Vector backbone: pLV
  Vector type: Lentiviral
Growth in bacteria
  Bacterial resistance: Ampicillin, 100 μg/mL
  Growth temperature: 30°C
  Growth strain: NEB Stable
  Copy number: High Copy
Gene/Insert
  Gene/Insert name: TRIO
  Species: H. sapiens (human)
  Entrez Gene: TRIO (a.k.a. ARHGEF23, MEBAS, MRD44, MRD63, tgat)
  Cloning method: Gateway Cloning
Terms and licenses: Academic/Nonprofit Terms; Industry Terms: Not Available to Industry
How to cite: pLV-SspB-HaloTag-TRIO-DHPH1 was a gift from Dorus Gadella (Addgene plasmid # 176126 ; http://n2t.net/addgene:176126 ; RRID:Addgene_176126)
