[The description below was written by a language model from this plasmid's Addgene catalogue record and pLannotate feature annotations shown in this document.]
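Description:
pLV-SspB-HaloTag-TRIO-DHPH1 is a third-generation-style, self-inactivating lentiviral transfer plasmid of about 10.4 kb, built by Gateway cloning into a pLV backbone. It is propagated in E. coli through a high-copy ColE1/pUC origin with ampicillin selection (AmpR), and it also carries an f1 origin. The viral portion consists of an RSV promoter driving a truncated HIV-1 5' LTR, the Ψ packaging signal with an adjoining gag fragment, the RRE for Rev-dependent export of the genomic RNA, the cPPT/CTS, and a ΔU3 3' LTR followed by an SV40 polyadenylation signal. Together these allow the genome to be packaged when helper functions are supplied in trans, and they leave the integrated provirus without LTR promoter activity.

The payload lies between attB1 and attB2 sites downstream of the CMV enhancer/promoter. It is a fusion of an SspB fragment, HaloTag (annotated as the dhaA haloalkane dehalogenase from which it derives) and a fragment of human TRIO, which by the construct name corresponds to the first DH-PH guanine nucleotide exchange module. A V5 tag sequence sits just beyond attB2, but the record does not show whether it is translated in frame. A WPRE follows to boost transcript expression. A separate SV40/EM7 promoter cassette expresses blasticidin S deaminase, allowing selection of transduced mammalian cells.

SspB is the binding partner of the light-switchable iLID module, so illumination can recruit the TRIO GEF domain to wherever iLID is anchored, which the record describes as activating Rac1 and RhoG. HaloTag permits labelling with fluorescent ligands so that recruitment can be visualised. The iLID partner is not encoded here and must be supplied separately.
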