Features (pLannotate 1.2.2; 34 found; start..end, strand, type, name):
      6..309     +  enhancer       CMV enhancer: human cytomegalovirus immediate early enhancer
    310..513     +  promoter       CMV promoter: human cytomegalovirus (CMV) immediate early promoter
    630..654     +  protein_bind   attB1: mutant version of attB; recombination site for the Gateway® BP reaction BP Clonase™
    694..1023    +  CDS            sspB (fragment): SSPB_HAEIN - Experimental evidence at protein level: Swiss-Prot protein existence level 1. Also stimulates degradation of the N-terminus of RseA (residues 1-108, alone or in complex with sigma-E) by ClpX-ClpP in a non-ssrA-mediated fashion. From Haemophilus influenzae (strain ATCC 51907 / DSM 11121 / KW20 / Rd).
   1045..1923    +  CDS            dhaA: DHAA_PSEPV - Experimental evidence at protein level: Swiss-Prot protein existence level 1. Catalyzes hydrolytic cleavage of carbon-halogen bonds in halogenated aliphatic compounds, leading to the formation of the corresponding primary alcohols, halide ions and protons. Has a broad substrate specificity, as it is able to dehalogenate mono- and di- chlorinated and brominated alkanes (up to at least C10), and the two isomers of 1,3-dichloropropene to 3-chloroallyl alcohol; the highest activity was found with 1,2-dibromoethane, while no activity was observed with the analog 1,2-dichloroethane. Fro
   1954..3324    +  CDS            TRIO (fragment): TRIO_HUMAN - Experimental evidence at protein level: Swiss-Prot protein existence level 1. Guanine nucleotide exchange factor (GEF) for RHOA and RAC1 GTPases (PubMed:8643598, PubMed:22155786, PubMed:27418539). Involved in coordinating actin remodeling, which is necessary for cell migration and growth (PubMed:10341202, PubMed:22155786). Plays a key role in the regulation of neurite outgrowth and lamellipodia formation (PubMed:32109419). In developing hippocampal neurons, limits dendrite formation, without affecting the establishment of axon polarity. Once dendrites are formed, involved in the c
   3337..3361    -  protein_bind   attB2: mutant version of attB; recombination site for the Gateway® BP reaction BP Clonase™
   3414..3455    +  CDS            V5 tag: epitope tag from simian virus 5
   3479..4067    +  misc_feature   WPRE: woodchuck hepatitis virus posttranscriptional regulatory element
   4082..4398    +  promoter       SV40 promoter: SV40 enhancer and early promoter
   4446..4493    +  promoter       EM7 promoter: synthetic bacterial promoter&nbsp
   4512..4910    +  CDS            BSD: blasticidin S deaminase; Aspergillus terreus BSD; confers resistance to blasticidin
   4927..4995    +  CDS            nef (fragment): NEF_HV1Z2 - Experimental evidence at protein level: Swiss-Prot protein existence level 1. Extracellular Nef protein targets CD4(+) T-lymphocytes for apoptosis by interacting with CXCR4 surface receptors. From Human immunodeficiency virus type 1 group M subtype D (isolate Z2/CDC-Z34) (HIV-1).
   4997..5230    +  LTR            3' LTR (ΔU3): self-inactivating 3' long terminal repeat (LTR) from HIV-1
   5302..5423    +  polyA_signal   SV40 poly(A) signal: SV40 polyadenylation signal
   5463..5598    +  rep_origin     SV40 ori: SV40 origin of replication
   5619..5637    -  promoter       T7 promoter: promoter for bacteriophage T7 RNA polymerase
   5645..5800    +  CDS            lacZα (fragment): LacZα fragment of β-galactosidase; lacZ fragment
   5805..6233    +  rep_origin     f1 ori (sequence partly withheld): f1 bacteriophage origin of replication; arrow indicates direction of (+) strand synthesis
   6286..6390    +  promoter       AmpR promoter: bla
   6391..7251    +  CDS            AmpR: β-lactamase; bla; confers resistance to ampicillin, carbenicillin, and related antibiotics
   7422..8010    +  rep_origin     ori: high-copy-number ColE1/pMB1/pBR322/pUC origin of replication
   8193..8285    +  CDS            lacI (fragment): lac repressor; lacI; The lac repressor binds to the lac operator to inhibit transcription in E. coli. This inhibition can be relieved by adding lactose or isopropyl-β-D-thiogalactopyranoside (IPTG).
   8298..8319    +  protein_bind   CAP binding site: CAP binding activates transcription in the presence of cAMP. E. coli catabolite activator protein
   8334..8364    +  promoter       lac promoter: promoter for the E. coli lac operon
   8372..8388    +  protein_bind   lac operator: The lac repressor binds to the lac operator to inhibit transcription in E. coli. This inhibition can be relieved by adding lactose or isopropyl-β-D-thiogalactopyranoside (IPTG). lac repressor encoded by lacI
   8433..8451    +  promoter       T3 promoter: promoter for bacteriophage T3 RNA polymerase
   8479..8705    +  promoter       RSV promoter: Rous sarcoma virus enhancer/promoter
   8706..8886    +  LTR            5' LTR (truncated): truncated 5' long terminal repeat (LTR) from HIV-1
   8933..9058    +  misc_feature   HIV-1 Ψ: packaging signal of human immunodeficiency virus type 1
   9042..9405    +  CDS            HIV-1 gag (fragment): gag protein from human immunodeficiency virus 1; gag
   9551..9784    +  misc_feature   RRE: The Rev response element (RRE) of HIV-1 allows for Rev-dependent mRNA export from the nucleus to the cytoplasm.
  10161..10261   +  CDS            Rev (fragment): human immunodeficiency virus 1 (HIV-1) Rev protein; rev; enhances nuclear export of unspliced and incompletely spliced viral mRNAs
  10280..10397   +  misc_feature   cPPT/CTS: central polypurine tract and central termination sequence of HIV-1
>Addgene plasmid #176126 | pLV-SspB-HaloTag-TRIO-DHPH1 | addgene full sequence | sequence record 346210 | Addgene NGS Result
TTCCGCGTTACATAACTTACGGTAAATGGCCCGCCTGGCTGACCGCCCAACGACCCCCGCCCATTGACGT
CAATAATGACGTATGTTCCCATAGTAACGCCAATAGGGACTTTCCATTGACGTCAATGGGTGGAGTATTT
ACGGTAAACTGCCCACTTGGCAGTACATCAAGTGTATCATATGCCAAGTACGCCCCCTATTGACGTCAAT
GACGGTAAATGGCCCGCCTGGCATTATGCCCAGTACATGACCTTATGGGACTTTCCTACTTGGCAGTACA
TCTACGTATTAGTCATCGCTATTACCATGGTGATGCGGTTTTGGCAGTACATCAATGGGCGTGGATAGCG
GTTTGACTCACGGGGATTTCCAAGTCTCCACCCCATTGACGTCAATGGGAGTTTGTTTTGGCACCAAAAT
CAACGGGACTTTCCAAAATGTCGTAACAACTCCGCCCCATTGACGCAAATGGGCGGTAGGCGTGTACGGT
GGGAGGTCTATATAAGCAGAGCTCGTTTAGTGAACCGTCAGATCGCCTGGAGACGCCATCCACGCTGTTT
TGACCTCCATAGAAGACACCGACTCTAGAGGATCCACTAGTCCAGTGTGGTGGAATTCTGCAGATATCAA
CAAGTTTGTACAAAAAAGCAGGCTTTAAAGGAACCAATTCAGTCGACTGGATCCGGTACCATGAGCTCCC
CGAAACGCCCTAAGCTGCTGCGTGAATATTACGATTGGCTGGTTGATAACAGCTTTACCCCATATCTGGT
GGTGGATGCCACATACCTGGGCGTGAACGTGCCCGTGGAGTATGTGAAAGACGGTCAGATCGTGCTGAAT
CTGTCTGCAAGTGCGACCGGCAACCTGCAACTGACAAATGATTTTATCCAGTTCAACGCCCGCTTTAAGG
GCGTGTCTCGTGAACTGTATATCCCGATGGGTGCCGCTCTGGCCATTTACGCTCGCGAGAACGGCGATGG
TGTGATGTTCGAACCAGAAGAAATCTATGACGAGCTGAATATTGGTAGTGGACCGGTCGCCACCATGGCC
GAGATCGGCACCGGCTTCCCCTTCGACCCCCACTACGTGGAGGTGCTGGGCGAGCGCATGCACTACGTTG
ACGTGGGCCCCCGCGACGGCACCCCCGTGCTGTTCCTGCACGGCAACCCCACCAGCAGCTACGTGTGGCG
CAACATCATCCCCCACGTGGCCCCCACCCACCGCACTATCGCCCCCGACCTGATCGGCATGGGCAAGAGC
GACAAGCCCGACCTGGGCTACTTCTTCGACGACCACGTGCGCTTCATGGACGCCTTCATCGAGGCCCTGG
GCCTGGAGGAGGTGGTGCTGGTGATCCACGACTGGGGCAGCGCCCTGGGCTTCCACTGGGCCAAGCGCAA
CCCCGAGCGCGTGAAGGGCATCGCCTTCATGGAGTTCATCCGCCCCATCCCCACCTGGGACGAGTGGCCC
GAGTTCGCCCGCGAGACCTTCCAGGCCTTCCGCACCACCGACGTGGGCCGCAAGCTGATCATCGACCAGA
ACGTGTTCATCGAGGGCACCCTGCCCATGGGCGTGGTGCGCCCCCTGACCGAGGTGGAGATGGACCACTA
CCGCGAGCCCTTCCTGAACCCCGTGGACCGCGAGCCCCTGTGGCGCTTCCCCAACGAGCTGCCCATCGCC
GGCGAGCCCGCCAACATCGTGGCCCTGGTGGAGGAGTACATGGACTGGCTGCACCAGAGCCCCGTGCCCA
AGCTGCTGTTCTGGGGCACCCCCGGCGTGCTGATCCCCCCCGCCGAGGCCGCCCGCCTGGCCAAGAGCCT
GCCCAACGTTAAGGCCGTGGACATCGGCCCCGGCCTGAACCTGCTCCAGGAGGACAACCCCGACCTGATC
GGCAGCGAGATCGCCCGCTGGCTGAGCACCCTGGAGATCAGCGGCGTGTACAAGTCCGGACTCAGATCTC
GAGCTAGGAAAGAGTTCATAATGGCTGAGCTCATTCAAACTGAAAAGGCTTATGTAAGAGACCTCCGGGA
ATGTATGGATACGTACCTGTGGGAAATGACCAGTGGCGTGGAAGAGATTCCACCTGGCATTGTAAACAAA
GAACTCATCATCTTCGGAAACATGCAAGAAATCTACGAATTTCATAATAACATATTCCTAAAGGAGCTGG
AAAAATATGAACAGTTGCCAGAGGATGTTGGACATTGTTTTGTTACTTGGGCAGACAAGTTTCAGATGTA
TGTCACATATTGCAAAAATAAGCCTGATTCTACTCAGCTGATATTGGAACATGCAGGGTCCTATTTTGAC
GAGATACAGCAGCGACATGGATTAGCCAATTCCATTTCTTCCTACCTTATTAAACCAGTTCAGCGAATAA
CGAAGTATCAGCTCCTTTTAAAAGAGCTGCTGACGTGCTGTGAGGAAGGAAAGGGAGAGATTAAAGATGG
CCTGGAGGTGATGCTCAGCGTGCCGAAGCGAGCCAATGACGCCATGCACCTCAGCATGCTGGAAGGGTTT
GATGAAAACATTGAGTCTCAGGGAGAACTCATCCTACAGGAATCCTTCCAAGTGTGGGACCCAAAAACCT
TAATTCGAAAGGGTCGAGAACGGCATCTCTTCCTTTTTGAAATGTCCTTAGTATTTAGTAAAGAAGTGAA
AGATTCCAGTGGGAGAAGCAAGTACCTTTATAAAAGCAAATTGTTTACCTCAGAGTTGGGTGTCACAGAA
CATGTTGAAGGAGACCCTTGCAAATTTGCACTGTGGGTGGGGAGAACACCAACTTCAGATAATAAAATTG
TCCTTAAGGCTTCCAGCATAGAGAACAAGCAGGACTGGATAAAGCATATCCGCGAAGTCATCCAGGAGCG
GACGATCCACCTGAAGGGAGCCCTGAAGGAGCCCATTCACATCCCTAAGACCGCTCCCGCCACAAGACAG
AAGGGAAGGAGGGATGGAGAGGATCTGGACAGCCAAGGAGACGGCAGCAGCCAGCCTGATACGATTTCCA
TCGCCTCACGGACGTCTCAGAACACGCTGGACAGCGATAAGCTCTCTGGTGGCTGTGAGCTGACAGTGGT
GATCCATGACTTCACCGCTTGCAACAGCAACGAGCTGACCATCCGACGGGGCCAGACCGTGGAAGTTCTG
GAGCGGCCGCATGACAAGCCTGACTGGTGTCTGGTGCGGACCACTGACCGCTCCCCAGCGGCAGAAGGCC
TGGTCCCCTGTGGTTCACTGTGCATCGCCCACTCCAGAAGTAGCATGGAAATGGAGGGCATCTTCAACCA
CAAAGACTCGCTCTCCGTCTCCAGCAATGACGCCTAGGATATCTAGACCCAGCTTTCTTGTACAAAGTGG
TTGATATCCAGCACAGTGGCGGCCGCTCGAGTCTAGAGGGCCCGCGGTTCGAAGGTAAGCCTATCCCTAA
CCCTCTCCTCGGTCTCGATTCTACGCGTACCGGTTAGTAATGATCGACAATCAACCTCTGGATTACAAAA
TTTGTGAAAGATTGACTGGTATTCTTAACTATGTTGCTCCTTTTACGCTATGTGGATACGCTGCTTTAAT
GCCTTTGTATCATGCTATTGCTTCCCGTATGGCTTTCATTTTCTCCTCCTTGTATAAATCCTGGTTGCTG
TCTCTTTATGAGGAGTTGTGGCCCGTTGTCAGGCAACGTGGCGTGGTGTGCACTGTGTTTGCTGACGCAA
CCCCCACTGGTTGGGGCATTGCCACCACCTGTCAGCTCCTTTCCGGGACTTTCGCTTTCCCCCTCCCTAT
TGCCACGGCGGAACTCATCGCCGCCTGCCTTGCCCGCTGCTGGACAGGGGCTCGGCTGTTGGGCACTGAC
AATTCCGTGGTGTTGTCGGGGAAGCTGACGTCCTTTCCATGGCTGCTCGCCTGTGTTGCCACCTGGATTC
TGCGCGGGACGTCCTTCTGCTACGTCCCTTCGGCCCTCAATCCAGCGGACCTTCCTTCCCGCGGCCTGCT
GCCGGCTCTGCGGCCTCTTCCGCGTCTTCGCCTTCGCCCTCAGACGAGTCGGATCTCCCTTTGGGCCGCC
TCCCCGCCTGGCGATGGTACCGGTGTGGAAAGTCCCCAGGCTCCCCAGCAGGCAGAAGTATGCAAAGCAT
GCATCTCAATTAGTCAGCAACCAGGTGTGGAAAGTCCCCAGGCTCCCCAGCAGGCAGAAGTATGCAAAGC
ATGCATCTCAATTAGTCAGCAACCATAGTCCCGCCCCTAACTCCGCCCATCCCGCCCCTAACTCCGCCCA
GTTCCGCCCATTCTCCGCCCCATGGCTGACTAATTTTTTTTATTTATGCAGAGGCCGAGGCCGCCTCTGC
CTCTGAGCTATTCCAGAAGTAGTGAGGAGGCTTTTTTGGAGGCCTAGGCTTTTGCAAAAAGCTCCCGGGA
GCTTGTATATCCATTTTCGGATCTGATCAGCACGTGTTGACAATTAATCATCGGCATAGTATATCGGCAT
AGTATAATACGACAAGGTGAGGAACTAAACCATGGCCAAGCCTTTGTCTCAAGAAGAATCCACCCTCATT
GAAAGAGCAACGGCTACAATCAACAGCATCCCCATCTCTGAAGACTACAGCGTCGCCAGCGCAGCTCTCT
CTAGCGACGGCCGCATCTTCACTGGTGTCAATGTATATCATTTTACTGGGGGACCTTGTGCAGAACTCGT
GGTGCTGGGCACTGCTGCTGCTGCGGCAGCTGGCAACCTGACTTGTATCGTCGCGATCGGAAATGAGAAC
AGGGGCATCTTGAGCCCCTGCGGACGGTGCCGACAGGTGCTTCTCGATCTGCATCCTGGGATCAAAGCCA
TAGTGAAGGACAGTGATGGACAGCCGACGGCAGTTGGGATTCGTGAATTGCTGCCCTCTGGTTATGTGTG
GGAGGGCTAAGCACAATTCGAGCTCGGTACCTTTAAGACCAATGACTTACAAGGCAGCTGTAGATCTTAG
CCACTTTTTAAAAGAAAAGGGGGGACTGGAAGGGCTAATTCACTCCCAACGAAGACAAGATCTGCTTTTT
GCTTGTACTGGGTCTCTCTGGTTAGACCAGATCTGAGCCTGGGAGCTCTCTGGCTAACTAGGGAACCCAC
TGCTTAAGCCTCAATAAAGCTTGCCTTGAGTGCTTCAAGTAGTGTGTGCCCGTCTGTTGTGTGACTCTGG
TAACTAGAGATCCCTCAGACCCTTTTAGTCAGTGTGGAAAATCTCTAGCAGTAGTAGTTCATGTCATCTT
ATTATTCAGTATTTATAACTTGCAAAGAAATGAATATCAGAGAGTGAGAGGAACTTGTTTATTGCAGCTT
ATAATGGTTACAAATAAAGCAATAGCATCACAAATTTCACAAATAAAGCATTTTTTTCACTGCATTCTAG
TTGTGGTTTGTCCAAACTCATCAATGTATCTTATCATGTCTGGCTCTAGCTATCCCGCCCCTAACTCCGC
CCATCCCGCCCCTAACTCCGCCCAGTTCCGCCCATTCTCCGCCCCATGGCTGACTAATTTTTTTTATTTA
TGCAGAGGCCGAGGCCGCCTCGGCCTCTGAGCTATTCCAGAAGTAGTGAGGAGGCTTTTTTGGAGGCCTA
GGGACGTACCCAATTCGCCCTATAGTGAGTCGTATTACGCGCGCTCACTGGCCGTCGTTTTACAACGTCG
TGACTGGGAAAACCCTGGCGTTACCCAACTTAATCGCCTTGCAGCACATCCCCCTTTCGCCAGCTGGCGT
AATAGCGAAGAGGCCCGCACCGATCGCCCTTCCCAACAGTTGCGCAGCCTGAATGGCGAATGGG
[124 nt withheld, positions 5805-5928]
C
[91 nt withheld, positions 5930-6020]
A
[49 nt withheld, positions 6022-6070]
CCTTTGACGTTGGAGTCCACGTTCTTT
[37 nt withheld, positions 6098-6134]
ACCCTATCTCGGTCTATTCTTTTGATTTATAAGGGATTTTGCCGATTTCGGCCTATTGGTTAAAAAATGA
GCTGATTTAACAAAAATTTAACGCGAATTTTAACAAAATATTAACGCTTACAATTTAGGTGGCACTTTTC
GGGGAAATGTGCGCGGAACCCCTATTTGTTTATTTTTCTAAATACATTCAAATATGTATCCGCTCATGAG
ACAATAACCCTGATAAATGCTTCAATAATATTGAAAAAGGAAGAGTATGAGTATTCAACATTTCCGTGTC
GCCCTTATTCCCTTTTTTGCGGCATTTTGCCTTCCTGTTTTTGCTCACCCAGAAACGCTGGTGAAAGTAA
AAGATGCTGAAGATCAGTTGGGTGCACGAGTGGGTTACATCGAACTGGATCTCAACAGCGGTAAGATCCT
TGAGAGTTTTCGCCCCGAAGAACGTTTTCCAATGATGAGCACTTTTAAAGTTCTGCTATGTGGCGCGGTA
TTATCCCGTATTGACGCCGGGCAAGAGCAACTCGGTCGCCGCATACACTATTCTCAGAATGACTTGGTTG
AGTACTCACCAGTCACAGAAAAGCATCTTACGGATGGCATGACAGTAAGAGAATTATGCAGTGCTGCCAT
AACCATGAGTGATAACACTGCGGCCAACTTACTTCTGACAACGATCGGAGGACCGAAGGAGCTAACCGCT
TTTTTGCACAACATGGGGGATCATGTAACTCGCCTTGATCGTTGGGAACCGGAGCTGAATGAAGCCATAC
CAAACGACGAGCGTGACACCACGATGCCTGTAGCAATGGCAACAACGTTGCGCAAACTATTAACTGGCGA
ACTACTTACTCTAGCTTCCCGGCAACAATTAATAGACTGGATGGAGGCGGATAAAGTTGCAGGACCACTT
CTGCGCTCGGCCCTTCCGGCTGGCTGGTTTATTGCTGATAAATCTGGAGCCGGTGAGCGTGGGTCTCGCG
GTATCATTGCAGCACTGGGGCCAGATGGTAAGCCCTCCCGTATCGTAGTTATCTACACGACGGGGAGTCA
GGCAACTATGGATGAACGAAATAGACAGATCGCTGAGATAGGTGCCTCACTGATTAAGCATTGGTAACTG
TCAGACCAAGTTTACTCATATATACTTTAGATTGATTTAAAACTTCATTTTTAATTTAAAAGGATCTAGG
TGAAGATCCTTTTTGATAATCTCATGACCAAAATCCCTTAACGTGAGTTTTCGTTCCACTGAGCGTCAGA
CCCCGTAGAAAAGATCAAAGGATCTTCTTGAGATCCTTTTTTTCTGCGCGTAATCTGCTGCTTGCAAACA
AAAAAACCACCGCTACCAGCGGTGGTTTGTTTGCCGGATCAAGAGCTACCAACTCTTTTTCCGAAGGTAA
CTGGCTTCAGCAGAGCGCAGATACCAAATACTGTTCTTCTAGTGTAGCCGTAGTTAGGCCACCACTTCAA
GAACTCTGTAGCACCGCCTACATACCTCGCTCTGCTAATCCTGTTACCAGTGGCTGCTGCCAGTGGCGAT
AAGTCGTGTCTTACCGGGTTGGACTCAAGACGATAGTTACCGGATAAGGCGCAGCGGTCGGGCTGAACGG
GGGGTTCGTGCACACAGCCCAGCTTGGAGCGAACGACCTACACCGAACTGAGATACCTACAGCGTGAGCT
ATGAGAAAGCGCCACGCTTCCCGAAGGGAGAAAGGCGGACAGGTATCCGGTAAGCGGCAGGGTCGGAACA
GGAGAGCGCACGAGGGAGCTTCCAGGGGGAAACGCCTGGTATCTTTATAGTCCTGTCGGGTTTCGCCACC
TCTGACTTGAGCGTCGATTTTTGTGATGCTCGTCAGGGGGGCGGAGCCTATGGAAAAACGCCAGCAACGC
GGCCTTTTTACGGTTCCTGGCCTTTTGCTGGCCTTTTGCTCACATGTTCTTTCCTGCGTTATCCCCTGAT
TCTGTGGATAACCGTATTACCGCCTTTGAGTGAGCTGATACCGCTCGCCGCAGCCGAACGACCGAGCGCA
GCGAGTCAGTGAGCGAGGAAGCGGAAGAGCGCCCAATACGCAAACCGCCTCTCCCCGCGCGTTGGCCGAT
TCATTAATGCAGCTGGCACGACAGGTTTCCCGACTGGAAAGCGGGCAGTGAGCGCAACGCAATTAATGTG
AGTTAGCTCACTCATTAGGCACCCCAGGCTTTACACTTTATGCTTCCGGCTCGTATGTTGTGTGGAATTG
TGAGCGGATAACAATTTCACACAGGAAACAGCTATGACCATGATTACGCCAAGCGCGCAATTAACCCTCA
CTAAAGGGAACAAAAGCTGGAGCTGCAAGCTTAATGTAGTCTTATGCAATACTCTTGTAGTCTTGCAACA
TGGTAACGATGAGTTAGCAACATGCCTTACAAGGAGAGAAAAAGCACCGTGCATGCCGATTGGTGGAAGT
AAGGTGGTACGATCGTGCCTTATTAGGAAGGCAACAGACGGGTCTGACATGGATTGGACGAACCACTGAA
TTGCCGCATTGCAGAGATATTGTATTTAAGTGCCTAGCTCGATACATAAACGGGTCTCTCTGGTTAGACC
AGATCTGAGCCTGGGAGCTCTCTGGCTAACTAGGGAACCCACTGCTTAAGCCTCAATAAAGCTTGCCTTG
AGTGCTTCAAGTAGTGTGTGCCCGTCTGTTGTGTGACTCTGGTAACTAGAGATCCCTCAGACCCTTTTAG
TCAGTGTGGAAAATCTCTAGCAGTGGCGCCCGAACAGGGACTTGAAAGCGAAAGGGAAACCAGAGGAGCT
CTCTCGACGCAGGACTCGGCTTGCTGAAGCGCGCACGGCAAGAGGCGAGGGGCGGCGACTGGTGAGTACG
CCAAAAATTTTGACTAGCGGAGGCTAGAAGGAGAGAGATGGGTGCGAGAGCGTCAGTATTAAGCGGGGGA
GAATTAGATCGCGATGGGAAAAAATTCGGTTAAGGCCAGGGGGAAAGAAAAAATATAAATTAAAACATAT
AGTATGGGCAAGCAGGGAGCTAGAACGATTCGCAGTTAATCCTGGCCTGTTAGAAACATCAGAAGGCTGT
AGACAAATACTGGGACAGCTACAACCATCCCTTCAGACAGGATCAGAAGAACTTAGATCATTATATAATA
CAGTAGCAACCCTCTATTGTGTGCATCAAAGGATAGAGATAAAAGACACCAAGGAAGCTTTAGACAAGAT
AGAGGAAGAGCAAAACAAAAGTAAGACCACCGCACAGCAAGCGGCCGCTGATCTTCAGACCTGGAGGAGG
AGATATGAGGGACAATTGGAGAAGTGAATTATATAAATATAAAGTAGTAAAAATTGAACCATTAGGAGTA
GCACCCACCAAGGCAAAGAGAAGAGTGGTGCAGAGAGAAAAAAGAGCAGTGGGAATAGGAGCTTTGTTCC
TTGGGTTCTTGGGAGCAGCAGGAAGCACTATGGGCGCAGCGTCAATGACGCTGACGGTACAGGCCAGACA
ATTATTGTCTGGTATAGTGCAGCAGCAGAACAATTTGCTGAGGGCTATTGAGGCGCAACAGCATCTGTTG
CAACTCACAGTCTGGGGCATCAAGCAGCTCCAGGCAAGAATCCTGGCTGTGGAAAGATACCTAAAGGATC
AACAGCTCCTGGGGATTTGGGGTTGCTCTGGAAAACTCATTTGCACCACTGCTGTGCCTTGGAATGCTAG
TTGGAGTAATAAATCTCTGGAACAGATTTGGAATCACACGACCTGGATGGAGTGGGACAGAGAAATTAAC
AATTACACAAGCTTAATACACTCCTTAATTGAAGAATCGCAAAACCAGCAAGAAAAGAATGAACAAGAAT
TATTGGAATTAGATAAATGGGCAAGTTTGTGGAATTGGTTTAACATAACAAATTGGCTGTGGTATATAAA
ATTATTCATAATGATAGTAGGAGGCTTGGTAGGTTTAAGAATAGTTTTTGCTGTACTTTCTATAGTGAAT
AGAGTTAGGCAGGGATATTCACCATTATCGTTTCAGACCCACCTCCCAACCCCGAGGGGACCCGACAGGC
CCGAAGGAATAGAAGAAGAAGGTGGAGAGAGAGACAGAGACAGATCCATTCGATTAGTGAACGGATCTCG
ACGGTATCGGTTAACTTTTAAAAGAAAAGGGGGGATTGGGGGGTACAGTGCAGGGGAAAGAATAGTAGAC
ATAATAGCAACAGACATACAAACTAAAGAATTACAAAAACAAATTACAAAAATTCAAAATTTTATCGATA
AGCTTGGGAG
